Addgene plasmid #120636: Smp_043650-Cd4-bio-His
Purpose: Expression of recombinant S. mansoni protein
Depositing lab: Gavin Wright. Depositing organization: Wellcome Sanger Institute. Publication: A library of cell-surface and secreted proteins from Schistosoma mansoni identifies early serological markers of infection. Cécile Crosnier, Anna V. Protasio, Gabriel Rinaldi, Shona Wilson, Matthew Berriman, Gavin J. Wright. bioRXiv 10.1101/593616.
Backbone
  Vector backbone: pTT3
  Backbone manufacturer: Yves Durocher, NRC
  Backbone size w/o insert (bp): 6686
  Vector type: Mammalian Expression
Growth in bacteria
  Bacterial resistance: Ampicillin, 100 μg/mL
  Growth temperature: 37°C
  Growth strain: DH5alpha
  Copy number: High Copy
Gene/Insert
  Gene/Insert name: Smp_043650
  Species: Schistosoma mansoni
  Insert size (bp): 178
  Entrez Gene: Smp_043650 (a.k.a. Smp_043650)
  Promoter: CMV
  Tag / fusion protein: ratCd4(d3+4)-bio-6His (C terminal on backbone)
  Cloning method: Restriction Enzyme; 5′ cloning site NotI (not destroyed); 3′ cloning site AscI (not destroyed)
Terms and licenses: Academic/Nonprofit Terms; Industry Terms: Not Available to Industry
How to cite: Smp_043650-Cd4-bio-His was a gift from Gavin Wright (Addgene plasmid # 120636 ; http://n2t.net/addgene:120636 ; RRID:Addgene_120636)
