[The description below was written by a language model from this plasmid's Addgene catalogue record and pLannotate feature annotations shown in this document.]
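Description:
Smp_043650-Cd4-bio-His is a mammalian expression plasmid built on the pTT3 backbone for producing a recombinant, secreted form of the Schistosoma mansoni protein Smp_043650. It is maintained in E. coli through a high-copy ColE1/pUC-type origin and selected with ampicillin via the β-lactamase gene. The backbone also carries the Epstein-Barr virus oriP element, which supports episomal retention in cells that express EBNA1 and is a characteristic feature of pTT vectors designed for high-yield transient transfection. Short lac, tet and bla fragments in the annotation appear to be backbone remnants rather than functional parts.

Expression is driven by the CMV enhancer and promoter, which span the numbering origin of the circular sequence. They are followed by adenovirus-derived leader and splice elements and a chimeric intron that help with transcript processing; the "PTP" hit on the opposite strand most likely reflects this adenoviral leader region rather than a real coding sequence. A fragment of a mouse immunoglobulin heavy chain signal sequence is annotated just upstream of the insert position, consistent with routing the product into the secretory pathway. The small Smp_043650 insert (178 bp according to the record) sits between retained NotI and AscI sites and is not itself annotated in the feature table. It is fused at its C terminus to rat Cd4 domains 3 and 4, followed by a biotinylation ("bio") tag and a 6×His tag according to the catalogue entry, and ends at a rabbit β-globin polyadenylation signal. The Cd4 portion provides a common protein tag, the bio tag would allow capture on streptavidin, and the His tag allows affinity purification. The plasmid belongs to a library of S. mansoni cell-surface and secreted proteins used to identify early serological markers of infection.
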