Features (pLannotate 1.2.2; 18 found; start..end, strand, type, name):
      2..201     +  promoter       CMV promoter: human cytomegalovirus (CMV) immediate early promoter
    269..307     +  misc_feature   Ad SA (fragment): adenovirus major late transcript splice acceptor (Friedrich and Soriano, 1991)
    340..549     -  CDS            PTP (fragment): TERM_ADE02 - Experimental evidence at protein level: Swiss-Prot protein existence level 1. Protein covalently bound to the viral DNA that acts as a primer for viral genomic replication by DNA strand displacement. Assembles on the viral origin of replication in an initiation complex with viral polymerase, DBP, host NFIA and host POU2F1/OCT1. During initiation, the polymerase covalently couples the first dCTP with Ser- 580 of pTP. The terminal protein stimulates the template activity over 20 fold compared to protein-free templates. Neo-synthesized viral genomes are linked to two preterminal prot
    580..669     +  intron         chimeric intron (fragment): chimera between introns from adenovirus and immunoglobulin heavy chain genes
    688..734     +  CDS            IgH signal sequence (fragment): signal sequence from the mouse immunoglobulin heavy chain variable region
    988..1551    +  CDS            Cd4 (fragment): CD4_RAT - Experimental evidence at protein level: Swiss-Prot protein existence level 1. Integral membrane glycoprotein that plays an essential role in the immune response and serves multiple functions in responses against both external and internal offenses. In T-cells, functions primarily as a coreceptor for MHC class II molecule:peptide complex. The antigens presented by class II peptides are derived from extracellular proteins while class I peptides are derived from cytosolic proteins. Interacts simultaneously with the T-cell receptor (TCR) and the MHC class II presented by antigen presenti
   1711..1766    +  polyA_signal   β-globin poly(A) signal: rabbit β-globin polyadenylation signal (Gil and Proudfoot, 1987)
   2280..3961    -  rep_origin     oriP (fragment): Epstein-Barr virus oriP replication origin (Yates et al., 2000)
   4088..4192    +  promoter       AmpR promoter: bla
   4193..5053    +  CDS            AmpR: β-lactamase; bla; confers resistance to ampicillin, carbenicillin, and related antibiotics
   5224..5812    +  rep_origin     ori: high-copy-number ColE1/pMB1/pBR322/pUC origin of replication
   5995..6087    +  CDS            lacI (fragment): lac repressor; lacI; The lac repressor binds to the lac operator to inhibit transcription in E. coli. This inhibition can be relieved by adding lactose or isopropyl-β-D-thiogalactopyranoside (IPTG).
   6100..6121    +  protein_bind   CAP binding site: CAP binding activates transcription in the presence of cAMP. E. coli catabolite activator protein
   6136..6166    +  promoter       lac promoter: promoter for the E. coli lac operon
   6174..6190    +  protein_bind   lac operator: The lac repressor binds to the lac operator to inhibit transcription in E. coli. This inhibition can be relieved by adding lactose or isopropyl-β-D-thiogalactopyranoside (IPTG). lac repressor encoded by lacI
   6260..6276    +  promoter       tet promoter (fragment): E. coli promoter for tetracycline efflux protein gene
   6286..6311    -  CDS            bla(M) (fragment): β-lactamase lacking the signal sequence; bla(M); allows cytosolic expression of β-lactamase
   6485..6864    +  enhancer       CMV enhancer: human cytomegalovirus immediate early enhancer
>Addgene plasmid #120636 | Smp_043650-Cd4-bio-His | addgene full sequence | sequence record 234402 | Addgene NGS Result
GTGATGCGGTTTTGGCAGTACACCAATGGGCGTGGATAGCGGTTTGACTCACGGGGATTTCCAAGTCTCC
ACCCCATTGACGTCAATGGGAGTTTGTTTTGGCACCAAAATCAACGGGACTTTCCAAAATGTCGTAATAA
CCCCGCCCCGTTGACGCAAATGGGCGGTAGGCGTGTACGGTGGGAGGTCTATATAAGCAGAGCTCGTTTA
GTGAACCGTCAGATCCTCACTCTCTTCCGCATCGCTGTCTGCGAGGGCCAGCTGTTGGGCTCGCGGTTGA
GGACAAACTCTTCGCGGTCTTTCCAGTACTCTTGGATCGGAAACCCGTCGGCCTCCGAACGGTACTCCGC
CACCGAGGGACCTGAGCGAGTCCGCATCGACCGGATCGGAAAACCTCTCGAGAAAGGCGTCTAACCAGTC
ACAGTCGCAAGGTAGGCTGAGCACCGTGGCGGGCGGCAGCGGGTGGCGGTCGGGGTTGTTTCTGGCGGAG
GTGCTGCTGATGATGTAATTAAAGTAGGCGGTCTTGAGACGGCGGATGGTCGAGGTGAGGTGTGGCAGGC
TTGAGATCCAGCTGTTGGGGTGAGTACTCCCTCTCAAAAGCGGGCATTACTTCTGCGCTAAGATTGTCAG
TTTCCAAAAACGAGGAGGATTTGATATTCACCTGGCCCGATCTGGCCATACACTTGAGTGACAATGACAT
CCACTTTGCCTTTCTCTCCACAGGTGTCCACTCCCAGGTCCAAGTTTGCCACCATGGAGTTTCAGACCCA
GGTACTCATGTCCCTGCTGCTCTGCATGTCTGGTGCGGCCGCCCAGAGCATCAAGATCAACGCCGAGAGC
ACCGACGACATGAACTTCGAGAAGAAGGCCTACCACTTCTTCCGGCTGAAGAAAAGCGACCGGTGCCTGC
GGATCCCCTACAGCATCAAGCAGATGATCCTGCGCGAGCCCAGCATCGTGTGCCCCGAGGACAGAGAGTT
CCTGGGCCTGGGCGCGCCGTCGACCTCCATCACGGCCTATAAGAGTGAGGGGGAGTCAGCGGAGTTCTCC
TTCCCACTCAACCTTGGAGAGGAAAGCCTGCAGGGAGAGTTGAGATGGAAGGCAGAGAAGGCTCCTTCTT
CCCAGTCCTGGATCACCTTCTCCCTAAAGAACCAAAAGGTGTCTGTGCAGAAGTCTACTAGCAACCCCAA
GTTCCAGCTGTCCGAAACGCTCCCACTCACCCTTCAGATACCCCAGGTCTCCCTTCAGTTTGCTGGTTCT
GGCAACCTGACCCTGACTCTGGACAGAGGGATACTGTATCAGGAAGTGAACCTGGTGGTGATGAAAGTGA
CTCAGCCCGACAGCAACACTTTGACCTGTGAGGTGATGGGACCCACCTCACCCAAGATGAGACTGATCTT
GAAGCAGGAGAATCAGGAGGCCAGGGTCTCCAGGCAGGAGAAAGTGATTCAAGTGCAGGCCCCTGAAGCA
GGGGTGTGGCAATGTCTACTGAGTGAAGGTGAAGAGGTCAAGATGGACTCCAAGATCCAGGTTTTATCCA
AAGGGTTGAATTCCGGCAGCCTGCACCACATCCTGGACGCCCAGAAGATGCTGTGGAACCACAGGGACAG
GAACCTGCCTCCTCTGGCCCCTCTGGGCCCCCACCACCATCACCACCATTGAGTCTAGACACGTGATTAA
TTAAGGATCCCCCGACCTCGACCTCTGGCTAATAAAGGAAATTTATTTTCATTGCAATAGTGTGTTGGAA
TTTTTTGTGTCTCTCACTCGGAAGGACATATGGGAGGGCAAATCATTTGGTCGAGATCCCTCGGAGATCT
CTAGCTAGAGGATCGATCCCCGCCCCGGACGAACTAAACCTGACTACGACATCTCTGCCCCTTCTTCGCG
GGGCAGTGCATGTAATCCCTTCAGTTGGTTGGTACAACTTGCCAACTGGGCCCTGTTCCACATGTGACAC
GGGGGGGGACCAAACACAAAGGGGTTCTCTGACTGTAGTTGACATCCTTATAAATGGATGTGCACATTTG
CCAACACTGAGTGGCTTTCATCCTGGAGCAGACTTTGCAGTCTGTGGACTGCAACACAACATTGCCTTTA
TGTGTAACTCTTGGCTGAAGCTCTTACACCAATGCTGGGGGACATGTACCTCCCAGGGGCCCAGGAAGAC
TACGGGAGGCTACACCAACGTCAATCAGAGGGGCCTGTGTAGCTACCGATAAGCGGACCCTCAAGAGGGC
ATTAGCAATAGTGTTTATAAGGCCCCCTTGTTAACCCTAAACGGGTAGCATATGCTTCCCGGGTAGTAGT
ATATACTATCCAGACTAACCCTAATTCAATAGCATATGTTACCCAACGGGAAGCATATGCTATCGAATTA
GGGTTAGTAAAAGGGTCCTAAGGAACAGCGATATCTCCCACCCCATGAGCTGTCACGGTTTTATTTACAT
GGGGTCAGGATTCCACGAGGGTAGTGAACCATTTTAGTCACAAGGGCAGTGGCTGAAGATCAAGGAGCGG
GCAGTGAACTCTCCTGAATCTTCGCCTGCTTCTTCATTCTCCTTCGTTTAGCTAATAGAATAACTGCTGA
GTTGTGAACAGTAAGGTGTATGTGAGGTGCTCGAAAACAAGGTTTCAGGTGACGCCCCCAGAATAAAATT
TGGACGGGGGGTTCAGTGGTGGCATTGTGCTATGACACCAATATAACCCTCACAAACCCCTTGGGCAATA
AATACTAGTGTAGGAATGAAACATTCTGAATATCTTTAACAATAGAAATCCATGGGGTGGGGACAAGCCG
TAAAGACTGGATGTCCATCTCACACGAATTTATGGCTATGGGCAACACATAATCCTAGTGCAATATGATA
CTGGGGTTATTAAGATGTGTCCCAGGCAGGGACCAAGACAGGTGAACCATGTTGTTACACTCTATTTGTA
ACAAGGGGAAAGAGAGTGGACGCCGACAGCAGCGGACTCCACTGGTTGTCTCTAACACCCCCGAAAATTA
AACGGGGCTCCACGCCAATGGGGCCCATAAACAAAGACAAGTGGCCACTCTTTTTTTTGAAATTGTGGAG
TGGGGGCACGCGTCAGCCCCCACACGCCGCCCTGCGGTTTTGGACTGTAAAATAAGGGTGTAATAACTTG
GCTGATTGTAACCCCGCTAACCACTGCGGTCAAACCACTTGCCCACAAAACCACTAATGGCACCCCGGGG
AATACCTGCATAAGTAGGTGGGCGGGCCAAGATAGGGGCGCGATTGCTGCGATCTGGAGGACAAATTACA
CACACTTGCGCCTGAGCGCCAAGCACAGGGTTGTTGGTCCTCATATTCACGAGGTCGCTGAGAGCACGGT
GGGCTAATGTTGCCATGGGTAGCATATACTACCCAAATATCTGGATAGCATATGCTATCCTAATCTATAT
CTGGGTAGCATAGGCTATCCTAATCTATATCTGGGTAGCATATGCTATCCTAATCTATATCTGGGTAGTA
TATGCTATCCTAATTTATATCTGGGTAGCATAGGCTATCCTAATCTATATCTGGGTAGCATATGCTATCC
TAATCTATATCTGGGTAGTATATGCTATCCTAATCTGTATCCGGGTAGCATATGCTATCCTAATAGAGAT
TAGGGTAGTATATGCTATCCTAATTTATATCTGGGTAGCATATACTACCCAAATATCTGGATAGCATATG
CTATCCTAATCTATATCTGGGTAGCATATGCTATCCTAATCTATATCTGGGTAGCATAGGCTATCCTAAT
CTATATCTGGGTAGCATATGCTATCCTAATCTATATCTGGGTAGTATATGCTATCCTAATTTATATCTGG
GTAGCATAGGCTATCCTAATCTATATCTGGGTAGCATATGCTATCCTAATCTATATCTGGGTAGTATATG
CTATCCTAATCTGTATCCGGGTAGCATATGCTATCCTCATGATAAGCTGTCAAACATGAGAATTTTCTTG
AAGACGAAAGGGCCTCGTGATACGCCTATTTTTATAGGTTAATGTCATGATAATAATGGTTTCTTAGACG
TCAGGTGGCACTTTTCGGGGAAATGTGCGCGGAACCCCTATTTGTTTATTTTTCTAAATACATTCAAATA
TGTATCCGCTCATGAGACAATAACCCTGATAAATGCTTCAATAATATTGAAAAAGGAAGAGTATGAGTAT
TCAACATTTCCGTGTCGCCCTTATTCCCTTTTTTGCGGCATTTTGCCTTCCTGTTTTTGCTCACCCAGAA
ACGCTGGTGAAAGTAAAAGATGCTGAAGATCAGTTGGGTGCACGAGTGGGTTACATCGAACTGGATCTCA
ACAGCGGTAAGATCCTTGAGAGTTTTCGCCCCGAAGAACGTTTTCCAATGATGAGCACTTTTAAAGTTCT
GCTATGTGGCGCGGTATTATCCCGTGTTGACGCCGGGCAAGAGCAACTCGGTCGCCGCATACACTATTCT
CAGAATGACTTGGTTGAGTACTCACCAGTCACAGAAAAGCATCTTACGGATGGCATGACAGTAAGAGAAT
TATGCAGTGCTGCCATAACCATGAGTGATAACACTGCGGCCAACTTACTTCTGACAACGATCGGAGGACC
GAAGGAGCTAACCGCTTTTTTGCACAACATGGGGGATCATGTAACTCGCCTTGATCGTTGGGAACCGGAG
CTGAATGAAGCCATACCAAACGACGAGCGTGACACCACGATGCCTGCAGCAATGGCAACAACGTTGCGCA
AACTATTAACTGGCGAACTACTTACTCTAGCTTCCCGGCAACAATTAATAGACTGGATGGAGGCGGATAA
AGTTGCAGGACCACTTCTGCGCTCGGCCCTTCCGGCTGGCTGGTTTATTGCTGATAAATCTGGAGCCGGT
GAGCGTGGGTCTCGCGGTATCATTGCAGCACTGGGGCCAGATGGTAAGCCCTCCCGTATCGTAGTTATCT
ACACGACGGGGAGTCAGGCAACTATGGATGAACGAAATAGACAGATCGCTGAGATAGGTGCCTCACTGAT
TAAGCATTGGTAACTGTCAGACCAAGTTTACTCATATATACTTTAGATTGATTTAAAACTTCATTTTTAA
TTTAAAAGGATCTAGGTGAAGATCCTTTTTGATAATCTCATGACCAAAATCCCTTAACGTGAGTTTTCGT
TCCACTGAGCGTCAGACCCCGTAGAAAAGATCAAAGGATCTTCTTGAGATCCTTTTTTTCTGCGCGTAAT
CTGCTGCTTGCAAACAAAAAAACCACCGCTACCAGCGGTGGTTTGTTTGCCGGATCAAGAGCTACCAACT
CTTTTTCCGAAGGTAACTGGCTTCAGCAGAGCGCAGATACCAAATACTGTTCTTCTAGTGTAGCCGTAGT
TAGGCCACCACTTCAAGAACTCTGTAGCACCGCCTACATACCTCGCTCTGCTAATCCTGTTACCAGTGGC
TGCTGCCAGTGGCGATAAGTCGTGTCTTACCGGGTTGGACTCAAGACGATAGTTACCGGATAAGGCGCAG
CGGTCGGGCTGAACGGGGGGTTCGTGCACACAGCCCAGCTTGGAGCGAACGACCTACACCGAACTGAGAT
ACCTACAGCGTGAGCTATGAGAAAGCGCCACGCTTCCCGAAGGGAGAAAGGCGGACAGGTATCCGGTAAG
CGGCAGGGTCGGAACAGGAGAGCGCACGAGGGAGCTTCCAGGGGGAAACGCCTGGTATCTTTATAGTCCT
GTCGGGTTTCGCCACCTCTGACTTGAGCGTCGATTTTTGTGATGCTCGTCAGGGGGGCGGAGCCTATGGA
AAAACGCCAGCAACGCGGCCTTTTTACGGTTCCTGGCCTTTTGCTGGCCTTTTGCTCACATGTTCTTTCC
TGCGTTATCCCCTGATTCTGTGGATAACCGTATTACCGCCTTTGAGTGAGCTGATACCGCTCGCCGCAGC
CGAACGACCGAGCGCAGCGAGTCAGTGAGCGAGGAAGCGGAAGAGCGCCCAATACGCAAACCGCCTCTCC
CCGCGCGTTGGCCGATTCATTAATGCAGCTGGCACGACAGGTTTCCCGACTGGAAAGCGGGCAGTGAGCG
CAACGCAATTAATGTGAGTTAGCTCACTCATTAGGCACCCCAGGCTTTACACTTTATGCTTCCGGCTCGT
ATGTTGTGTGGAATTGTGAGCGGATAACAATTTCACACAGGAAACAGCTATGACCATGATTACGCCAAGC
TCTAGCTAGAGGTCGACCAATTCTCATGTTTGACAGCTTATCATCGCAGATCCGGGCAACGTTGTTGCCA
TTGCTGCAGGCGCAGAACTGGTAGGTATGGAAGATCTATACATTGAATCAATATTGGCAATTAGCCATAT
TAGTCATTGGTTATATAGCATAAATCAATATTGGCTATTGGCCATTGCATACGTTGTATCTATATCATAA
TATGTACATTTATATTGGCTCATGTCCAATATGACCGCCATGTTGACATTGATTATTGACTAGTTATTAA
TAGTAATCAATTACGGGGTCATTAGTTCATAGCCCATATATGGAGTTCCGCGTTACATAACTTACGGTAA
ATGGCCCGCCTGGCTGACCGCCCAACGACCCCCGCCCATTGACGTCAATAATGACGTATGTTCCCATAGT
AACGCCAATAGGGACTTTCCATTGACGTCAATGGGTGGAGTATTTACGGTAAACTGCCCACTTGGCAGTA
CATCAAGTGTATCATATGCCAAGTCCGCCCCCTATTGACGTCAATGACGGTAAATGGCCCGCCTGGCATT
ATGCCCAGTACATGACCTTACGGGACTTTCCTACTTGGCAGTACATCTACGTATTAGTCATCGCTATTAC
CATG
